>Addgene plasmid #218460 | SSH-pcDNA3.1-SSH-SARS-CoV-2-S-WT | addgene full sequence | sequence record 432646 | Addgene NGS Result
CCGGCTCCAGAGCCTCCAGACCTATGTGACACAGCAGCTGATCAGGGCCGCCGAGATCAGGGCCAGCGCC
AATCTGGCAGCAACCAAGATGTCCGAGTGCGTGCTGGGCCAGTCTAAGAGAGTGGACTTTTGTGGCAAGG
GCTATCACCTGATGTCCTTCCCTCAGTCTGCCCCACACGGCGTGGTGTTTCTGCACGTGACCTACGTGCC
CGCCCAGGAGAAGAACTTCACCACAGCCCCTGCCATCTGCCACGATGGCAAGGCCCACTTTCCAAGGGAG
GGCGTGTTCGTGTCCAACGGCACCCACTGGTTTGTGACACAGCGCAATTTCTACGAGCCCCAGATCATCA
CCACAGACAACACCTTCGTGAGCGGCAACTGTGACGTGGTCATCGGCATCGTGAACAATACCGTGTATGA
TCCACTCCAGCCCGAGCTGGACAGCTTTAAGGAGGAGCTGGATAAGTATTTCAAGAATCACACCTCCCCT
GACGTGGATCTGGGCGACATCAGCGGCATCAATGCCTCCGTGGTGAACATCCAGAAGGAGATCGACCGCC
TGAACGAGGTGGCTAAGAATCTGAACGAGAGCCTGATCGACCTCCAGGAGCTGGGCAAGTATGAGCAGTA
CATCAAGTGGCCCTGGTACATCTGGCTGGGCTTCATCGCCGGCCTGATCGCCATCGTGATGGTGACCATC
ATGCTGTGCTGTATGACATCCTGCTGTTCTTGCCTGAAGGGCTGCTGTAGCTGTGGCTCCTGCTGTAAGT
TTGACGAGGATGACTCTGAACCTGTGCTGAAGGGCGTGAAGCTGCATTACACCTAAATCGGATCCCGGGC
CCTTCGAACAAAAACTCATCTCAGAAGAGGATCTGAATATGCATACCGGTCATCATCACCATCACCATTG
AGTTTAAACCCGCTGATCAGCCTCGACTGTGCCTTCTAGTTGCCAGCCATCTGTTGTTTGCCCCTCCCCC
GTGCCTTCCTTGACCCTGGAAGGTGCCACTCCCACTGTCCTTTCCTAATAAAATGAGGAAATTGCATCGC
ATTGTCTGAGTAGGTGTCATTCTATTCTGGGGGGTGGGGTGGGGCAGGACAGCAAGGGGGAGGATTGGGA
AGACAATAGCAGGCATGCTGGGGATGCGGTGGGCTCTATGGCTTCTGAGGCGGAAAGAACCAGCTGGGGC
TCTAGGGGGTATCCCC
[124 nt withheld, positions 1207-1330]
C
[91 nt withheld, positions 1332-1422]
A
[49 nt withheld, positions 1424-1472]
CCTTTGACGTTGGAGTCCACGTTCTTT
[37 nt withheld, positions 1500-1536]
ACCCTATCTCGGTCTATTCTTTTGATTTATAAGGGATTTTGCCGATTTCGGCCTATTGGTTAAAAAATGA
GCTGATTTAACAAAAATTTAACGCGAATTAATTCTGTGGAATGTGTGTCAGTTAGGGTGTGGAAAGTCCC
CAGGCTCCCCAGCAGGCAGAAGTATGCAAAGCATGCATCTCAATTAGTCAGCAACCAGGTGTGGAAAGTC
CCCAGGCTCCCCAGCAGGCAGAAGTATGCAAAGCATGCATCTCAATTAGTCAGCAACCATAGTCCCGCCC
CTAACTCCGCCCATCCCGCCCCTAACTCCGCCCAGTTCCGCCCATTCTCCGCCCCATGGCTGACTAATTT
TTTTTATTTATGCAGAGGCCGAGGCCGCCTCTGCCTCTGAGCTATTCCAGAAGTAGTGAGGAGGCTTTTT
TGGAGGCCTAGGCTTTTGCAAAAAGCTCCCGGGAGCTTGTATATCCATTTTCGGATCTGATCAAGAGACA
GGATGAGGATCGTTTCGCATGATTGAACAAGATGGATTGCACGCAGGTTCTCCGGCCGCTTGGGTGGAGA
GGCTATTCGGCTATGACTGGGCACAACAGACAATCGGCTGCTCTGATGCCGCCGTGTTCCGGCTGTCAGC
GCAGGGGCGCCCGGTTCTTTTTGTCAAGACCGACCTGTCCGGTGCCCTGAATGAACTGCAGGACGAGGCA
GCGCGGCTATCGTGGCTGGCCACGACGGGCGTTCCTTGCGCAGCTGTGCTCGACGTTGTCACTGAAGCGG
GAAGGGACTGGCTGCTATTGGGCGAAGTGCCGGGGCAGGATCTCCTGTCATCTCACCTTGCTCCTGCCGA
GAAAGTATCCATCATGGCTGATGCAATGCGGCGGCTGCATACGCTTGATCCGGCTACCTGCCCATTCGAC
CACCAAGCGAAACATCGCATCGAGCGAGCACGTACTCGGATGGAAGCCGGTCTTGTCGATCAGGATGATC
TGGACGAAGAGCATCAGGGGCTCGCGCCAGCCGAACTGTTCGCCAGGCTCAAGGCGCGCATGCCCGACGG
CGAGGATCTCGTCGTGACCCATGGCGATGCCTGCTTGCCGAATATCATGGTGGAAAATGGCCGCTTTTCT
GGATTCATCGACTGTGGCCGGCTGGGTGTGGCGGACCGCTATCAGGACATAGCGTTGGCTACCCGTGATA
TTGCTGAAGAGCTTGGCGGCGAATGGGCTGACCGCTTCCTCGTGCTTTACGGTATCGCCGCTCCCGATTC
GCAGCGCATCGCCTTCTATCGCCTTCTTGACGAGTTCTTCTGAGCGGGACTCTGGGGTTCGCGAAATGAC
CGACCAAGCGACGCCCAACCTGCCATCACGAGATTTCGATTCCACCGCCGCCTTCTATGAAAGGTTGGGC
TTCGGAATCGTTTTCCGGGACGCCGGCTGGATGATCCTCCAGCGCGGGGATCTCATGCTGGAGTTCTTCG
CCCACCCCAACTTGTTTATTGCAGCTTATAATGGTTACAAATAAAGCAATAGCATCACAAATTTCACAAA
TAAAGCATTTTTTTCACTGCATTCTAGTTGTGGTTTGTCCAAACTCATCAATGTATCTTATCATGTCTGT
ATACCGTCGACCTCTAGCTAGAGCTTGGCGTAATCATGGTCATAGCTGTTTCCTGTGTGAAATTGTTATC
CGCTCACAATTCCACACAACATACGAGCCGGAAGCATAAAGTGTAAAGCCTGGGGTGCCTAATGAGTGAG
CTAACTCACATTAATTGCGTTGCGCTCACTGCCCGCTTTCCAGTCGGGAAACCTGTCGTGCCAGCTGCAT
TAATGAATCGGCCAACGCGCGGGGAGAGGCGGTTTGCGTATTGGGCGCTCTTCCGCTTCCTCGCTCACTG
ACTCGCTGCGCTCGGTCGTTCGGCTGCGGCGAGCGGTATCAGCTCACTCAAAGGCGGTAATACGGTTATC
CACAGAATCAGGGGATAACGCAGGAAAGAACATGTGAGCAAAAGGCCAGCAAAAGGCCAGGAACCGTAAA
AAGGCCGCGTTGCTGGCGTTTTTCCATAGGCTCCGCCCCCCTGACGAGCATCACAAAAATCGACGCTCAA
GTCAGAGGTGGCGAAACCCGACAGGACTATAAAGATACCAGGCGTTTCCCCCTGGAAGCTCCCTCGTGCG
CTCTCCTGTTCCGACCCTGCCGCTTACCGGATACCTGTCCGCCTTTCTCCCTTCGGGAAGCGTGGCGCTT
TCTCATAGCTCACGCTGTAGGTATCTCAGTTCGGTGTAGGTCGTTCGCTCCAAGCTGGGCTGTGTGCACG
AACCCCCCGTTCAGCCCGACCGCTGCGCCTTATCCGGTAACTATCGTCTTGAGTCCAACCCGGTAAGACA
CGACTTATCGCCACTGGCAGCAGCCACTGGTAACAGGATTAGCAGAGCGAGGTATGTAGGCGGTGCTACA
GAGTTCTTGAAGTGGTGGCCTAACTACGGCTACACTAGAAGAACAGTATTTGGTATCTGCGCTCTGCTGA
AGCCAGTTACCTTCGGAAAAAGAGTTGGTAGCTCTTGATCCGGCAAACAAACCACCGCTGGTAGCGGTGG
TTTTTTTGTTTGCAAGCAGCAGATTACGCGCAGAAAAAAAGGATCTCAAGAAGATCCTTTGATCTTTTCT
ACGGGGTCTGACGCTCAGTGGAACGAAAACTCACGTTAAGGGATTTTGGTCATGAGATTATCAAAAAGGA
TCTTCACCTAGATCCTTTTAAATTAAAAATGAAGTTTTAAATCAATCTAAAGTATATATGAGTAAACTTG
GTCTGACAGTTACCAATGCTTAATCAGTGAGGCACCTATCTCAGCGATCTGTCTATTTCGTTCATCCATA
GTTGCCTGACTCCCCGTCGTGTAGATAACTACGATACGGGAGGGCTTACCATCTGGCCCCAGTGCTGCAA
TGATACCGCGAGACCCACGCTCACCGGCTCCAGATTTATCAGCAATAAACCAGCCAGCCGGAAGGGCCGA
GCGCAGAAGTGGTCCTGCAACTTTATCCGCCTCCATCCAGTCTATTAATTGTTGCCGGGAAGCTAGAGTA
AGTAGTTCGCCAGTTAATAGTTTGCGCAACGTTGTTGCCATTGCTACAGGCATCGTGGTGTCACGCTCGT
CGTTTGGTATGGCTTCATTCAGCTCCGGTTCCCAACGATCAAGGCGAGTTACATGATCCCCCATGTTGTG
CAAAAAAGCGGTTAGCTCCTTCGGTCCTCCGATCGTTGTCAGAAGTAAGTTGGCCGCAGTGTTATCACTC
ATGGTTATGGCAGCACTGCATAATTCTCTTACTGTCATGCCATCCGTAAGATGCTTTTCTGTGACTGGTG
AGTACTCAACCAAGTCATTCTGAGAATAGTGTATGCGGCGACCGAGTTGCTCTTGCCCGGCGTCAATACG
GGATAATACCGCGCCACATAGCAGAACTTTAAAAGTGCTCATCATTGGAAAACGTTCTTCGGGGCGAAAA
CTCTCAAGGATCTTACCGCTGTTGAGATCCAGTTCGATGTAACCCACTCGTGCACCCAACTGATCTTCAG
CATCTTTTACTTTCACCAGCGTTTCTGGGTGAGCAAAAACAGGAAGGCAAAATGCCGCAAAAAAGGGAAT
AAGGGCGACACGGAAATGTTGAATACTCATACTCTTCCTTTTTCAATATTATTGAAGCATTTATCAGGGT
TATTGTCTCATGAGCGGATACATATTTGAATGTATTTAGAAAAATAAACAAATAGGGGTTCCGCGCACAT
TTCCCCGAAAAGTGCCACCTGACGTCGACGGATCGGGAGATCTCCCGATCCCCTATGGTGCACTCTCAGT
ACAATCTGCTCTGATGCCGCATAGTTAAGCCAGTATCTGCTCCCTGCTTGTGTGTTGGAGGTCGCTGAGT
AGTGCGCGAGCAAAATTTAAGCTACAACAAGGCAAGGCTTGACCGACAATTGCATGAAGAATCTGCTTAG
GGTTAGGCGTTTTGCGCTGCTTCGCGATGTACGGGCCAGATATACGCGTTGACATTGATTATTGACTAGT
TATTAATAGTAATCAATTACGGGGTCATTAGTTCATAGCCCATATATGGAGTTCCGCGTTACATAACTTA
CGGTAAATGGCCCGCCTGGCTGACCGCCCAACGACCCCCGCCCATTGACGTCAATAATGACGTATGTTCC
CATAGTAACGCCAATAGGGACTTTCCATTGACGTCAATGGGTGGAGTATTTACGGTAAACTGCCCACTTG
GCAGTACATCAAGTGTATCATATGCCAAGTACGCCCCCTATTGACGTCAATGACGGTAAATGGCCCGCCT
GGCATTATGCCCAGTACATGACCTTATGGGACTTTCCTACTTGGCAGTACATCTACGTATTAGTCATCGC
TATTACCATGGTGATGCGGTTTTGGCAGTACATCAATGGGCGTGGATAGCGGTTTGACTCACGGGGATTT
CCAAGTCTCCACCCCATTGACGTCAATGGGAGTTTGTTTTGGCACCAAAATCAACGGGACTTTCCAAAAT
GTCGTAACAACTCCGCCCCATTGACGCAAATGGGCGGTAGGCGTGTACGGTGGGAGGTCTATATAAGCAG
AGCTCTCTGGCTAACTAGAGAACCCACTGCTTACTGGCTTATCGAAATTAATACGACTCACTATAGGGAG
ACCCAAGCTGGCTAGTTAAGCTTGGTACCGAGCTCGGATCCACTAGTCCAGTGTGGTGGAATTCGAGCTC
GGTACCTCGCGAATGCATCTAGATGCCACCATGTTCGTCTTCCTGGTCCTGCTGCCTCTGGTCTCCTCAC
AGTGCGTCAATCTGACAACTCGGACTCAGCTGCCACCTGCTTATACTAATAGCTTCACCAGAGGCGTGTA
CTATCCTGACAAGGTGTTTAGAAGCTCCGTGCTGCACTCTACACAGGATCTGTTTCTGCCATTCTTTAGC
AACGTGACCTGGTTCCACGCCATCCACGTGAGCGGCACCAATGGCACAAAGCGGTTCGACAATCCCGTGC
TGCCTTTTAACGATGGCGTGTACTTCGCCTCTACCGAGAAGAGCAACATCATCAGAGGCTGGATCTTTGG
CACCACACTGGACTCCAAGACACAGTCTCTGCTGATCGTGAACAATGCCACCAACGTGGTCATCAAGGTG
TGCGAGTTCCAGTTTTGTAATGATCCCTTCCTGGGCGTGTACTATCACAAGAACAATAAGAGCTGGATGG
AGTCCGAGTTTAGAGTGTATTCTAGCGCCAACAACTGCACATTTGAGTACGTGAGCCAGCCTTTCCTGAT
GGACCTGGAGGGCAAGCAGGGCAATTTCAAGAACCTGAGGGAGTTCGTGTTTAAGAATATCGACGGCTAC
TTCAAAATCTACTCTAAGCACACCCCCATCAACCTGGTGCGCGACCTGCCTCAGGGCTTCAGCGCCCTGG
AGCCCCTGGTGGATCTGCCTATCGGCATCAACATCACCCGGTTTCAGACACTGCTGGCCCTGCACAGAAG
CTACCTGACACCCGGCGACTCCTCTAGCGGATGGACCGCCGGCGCTGCCGCCTACTATGTGGGCTACCTC
CAGCCCCGGACCTTCCTGCTGAAGTACAACGAGAATGGCACCATCACAGACGCAGTGGATTGCGCCCTGG
ACCCCCTGAGCGAGACAAAGTGTACACTGAAGTCCTTTACCGTGGAGAAGGGCATCTATCAGACATCCAA
TTTCAGGGTGCAGCCAACCGAGTCTATCGTGCGCTTTCCTAATATCACAAACCTGTGCCCATTTGGCGAG
GTGTTCAACGCAACCCGCTTCGCCAGCGTGTACGCCTGGAATAGGAAGCGGATCAGCAACTGCGTGGCCG
ACTATAGCGTGCTGTACAACTCCGCCTCTTTCAGCACCTTTAAGTGCTATGGCGTGTCCCCCACAAAGCT
GAATGACCTGTGCTTTACCAACGTCTACGCCGATTCTTTCGTGATCAGGGGCGACGAGGTGCGCCAGATC
GCCCCCGGCCAGACAGGCAAGATCGCAGACTACAATTATAAGCTGCCAGACGATTTCACCGGCTGCGTGA
TCGCCTGGAACAGCAACAATCTGGATTCCAAAGTGGGCGGCAACTACAATTATCTGTACCGGCTGTTTAG
AAAGAGCAATCTGAAGCCCTTCGAGAGGGACATCTCTACAGAAATCTACCAGGCCGGCAGCACCCCTTGC
AATGGCGTGGAGGGCTTTAACTGTTATTTCCCACTCCAGTCCTACGGCTTCCAGCCCACAAACGGCGTGG
GCTATCAGCCTTACCGCGTGGTGGTGCTGAGCTTTGAGCTGCTGCACGCCCCAGCAACAGTGTGCGGCCC
CAAGAAGTCCACCAATCTGGTGAAGAACAAGTGCGTGAACTTCAACTTCAACGGCCTGACCGGCACAGGC
GTGCTGACCGAGTCCAACAAGAAGTTCCTGCCATTTCAGCAGTTCGGCAGGGACATCGCAGATACCACAG
ACGCCGTGCGCGACCCACAGACCCTGGAGATCCTGGACATCACACCCTGCTCTTTCGGCGGCGTGAGCGT
GATCACACCCGGCACCAATACAAGCAACCAGGTGGCCGTGCTGTATCAGGACGTGAATTGTACCGAGGTG
CCCGTGGCTATCCACGCCGATCAGCTGACCCCAACATGGCGGGTGTACAGCACCGGCTCCAACGTCTTCC
AGACAAGAGCCGGATGCCTGATCGGAGCAGAGCACGTGAACAATTCCTATGAGTGCGACATCCCAATCGG
CGCCGGCATCTGTGCCTCTTACCAGACCCAGACAAACTCTCCCAGAAGAGCCCGGAGCGTGGCCTCCCAG
TCTATCATCGCCTATACCATGTCCCTGGGCGCCGAGAACAGCGTGGCCTACTCTAACAATAGCATCGCCA
TCCCAACCAACTTCACAATCTCTGTGACCACAGAGATCCTGCCCGTGTCCATGACCAAGACATCTGTGGA
CTGCACAATGTATATCTGTGGCGATTCTACCGAGTGCAGCAACCTGCTGCTCCAGTACGGCAGCTTTTGT
ACCCAGCTGAATAGAGCCCTGACAGGCATCGCCGTGGAGCAGGATAAGAACACACAGGAGGTGTTCGCCC
AGGTGAAGCAAATCTACAAGACCCCCCCTATCAAGGACTTTGGCGGCTTCAATTTTTCCCAGATCCTGCC
TGATCCATCCAAGCCTTCTAAGCGGAGCTTTATCGAGGACCTGCTGTTCAACAAGGTGACCCTGGCCGAT
GCCGGCTTCATCAAGCAGTATGGCGATTGCCTGGGCGACATCGCAGCCAGGGACCTGATCTGCGCCCAGA
AGTTTAATGGCCTGACCGTGCTGCCACCCCTGCTGACAGATGAGATGATCGCACAGTACACAAGCGCCCT
GCTGGCCGGCACCATCACATCCGGATGGACCTTCGGCGCAGGAGCCGCCCTCCAGATCCCCTTTGCCATG
CAGATGGCCTATAGGTTCAACGGCATCGGCGTGACCCAGAATGTGCTGTACGAGAACCAGAAGCTGATCG
CCAATCAGTTTAACTCCGCCATCGGCAAGATCCAGGACAGCCTGTCCTCTACAGCCAGCGCCCTGGGCAA
GCTCCAGGATGTGGTGAATCAGAACGCCCAGGCCCTGAATACCCTGGTGAAGCAGCTGAGCAGCAACTTC
GGCGCCATCTCTAGCGTGCTGAATGACATCCTGAGCCGGCTGGACAAGGTGGAGGCAGAGGTGCAGATCG
ACCGGCTGATCACCGG
Features (pLannotate 1.2.2; 21 found; start..end, strand, type, name):
    937..1161    +  polyA_signal   bGH poly(A) signal: bovine growth hormone polyadenylation signal
   1165..1186    +  promoter       SV40 promoter (fragment): SV40 enhancer and early promoter
   1207..1635    +  rep_origin     f1 ori (sequence partly withheld): f1 bacteriophage origin of replication; arrow indicates direction of (+) strand synthesis
   1649..1978    +  promoter       SV40 promoter: SV40 enhancer and early promoter
   2045..2836    +  CDS            neo: KKA2_KLEPN - Also known as kan, nptII. Experimental evidence at protein level: Swiss-Prot protein existence level 1. Resistance to kanamycin, neomycin, paromomycin, ribostamycin, butirosin and gentamicin B. From Klebsiella pneumoniae.
   2862..3020    +  CDS            ble (fragment): BLE_KLEPN - Experimental evidence at protein level: Swiss-Prot protein existence level 1. Binding protein with a strong affinity to the bleomycin family of antibiotics. Binds to CL990; an antimitotic-antibiotic compound. From Klebsiella pneumoniae.
   3015..3136    +  polyA_signal   SV40 poly(A) signal: SV40 polyadenylation signal
   3209..3225    -  protein_bind   lac operator: The lac repressor binds to the lac operator to inhibit transcription in E. coli. This inhibition can be relieved by adding lactose or isopropyl-β-D-thiogalactopyranoside (IPTG). lac repressor encoded by lacI
   3233..3263    -  promoter       lac promoter: promoter for the E. coli lac operon
   3278..3299    -  protein_bind   CAP binding site: CAP binding activates transcription in the presence of cAMP. E. coli catabolite activator protein
   3312..3404    -  CDS            lacI (fragment): lac repressor; lacI; The lac repressor binds to the lac operator to inhibit transcription in E. coli. This inhibition can be relieved by adding lactose or isopropyl-β-D-thiogalactopyranoside (IPTG).
   3587..4175    -  rep_origin     ori: high-copy-number ColE1/pMB1/pBR322/pUC origin of replication
   4346..5206    -  CDS            AmpR: β-lactamase; bla; confers resistance to ampicillin, carbenicillin, and related antibiotics
   5207..5311    -  promoter       AmpR promoter: bla
   5370..5422    -  misc_feature   bom (fragment): basis of mobility region from pBR322
   5577..5956    +  enhancer       CMV enhancer: human cytomegalovirus immediate early enhancer
   5957..6160    +  promoter       CMV promoter: human cytomegalovirus (CMV) immediate early promoter
   6156..6189    +  LTR            5' LTR (truncated) (fragment): truncated 5' long terminal repeat (LTR) from HIV-1
   6205..6223    +  promoter       T7 promoter: promoter for bacteriophage T7 RNA polymerase
   6285..6302    +  misc_feature   MCS (fragment): pUC18/19 multiple cloning site
   6327..823     +  CDS            S (across the origin): SPIKE_SARS2 - Experimental evidence at protein level: Swiss-Prot protein existence level 1. [Spike glycoprotein]: May down-regulate host tetherin (BST2) by lysosomal degradation, thereby counteracting its antiviral activity. From Severe acute respiratory syndrome coronavirus 2 (2019-nCoV) (SARS-CoV-2).
