[The description below was written by a language model from this plasmid's Addgene catalogue record and pLannotate feature annotations shown in this document.]
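Description:
SSH-pcDNA3.1-SSH-SARS-CoV-2-S-WT is a mammalian expression plasmid of about 9.3 kb, built on the pcDNA3.1 backbone, that encodes the full-length wild-type SARS-CoV-2 spike glycoprotein (1273 residues). The spike open reading frame was inserted by ligation-independent cloning. It lies downstream of the human cytomegalovirus immediate-early enhancer and promoter and is followed by the bovine growth hormone polyadenylation signal, an arrangement that gives strong constitutive transcription in transfected mammalian cells. A T7 promoter sits between the CMV promoter and the insert and could support in vitro transcription. In the annotated sequence the spike coding region spans the numbering origin of the circular record. No epitope tags or reporter fusions are annotated on it, and the record does not state whether the coding sequence is codon-optimised.

In E. coli the plasmid is maintained through a high-copy ColE1/pUC-type origin and selected with ampicillin via the β-lactamase gene and its native promoter. An f1 origin is also present, which permits single-stranded DNA production. For mammalian selection, an SV40 early promoter drives the neomycin phosphotransferase gene, terminated by the SV40 poly(A) signal, so stable transfectants could be selected with G418. The short annotated fragments (ble, lacI, lac promoter/operator, bom, a truncated HIV-1 LTR match) appear to be backbone remnants or partial sequence matches rather than functional parts.

The associated publication studies how the spike C-terminus controls trafficking and incorporation into virus-like particles. This wild-type construct therefore presumably serves as the reference spike for expression, trafficking and VLP assembly experiments.
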