Addgene plasmid #218460: SSH-pcDNA3.1-SSH-SARS-CoV-2-S-WT
Purpose: Mammalian expression plasmid for SARS-CoV-2 spike (1273 residues)
Depositing lab: Syed Saif Hasan. Depositing organization: University of Maryland, Baltimore. Publication: A single C-terminal residue controls SARS-CoV-2 spike trafficking and incorporation into VLPs. Dey D, Qing E, He Y, Chen Y, Jennings B, Cohn W, Singh S, Gakhar L, Schnicker NJ, Pierce BG, Whitelegge JP, Doray B, Orban J, Gallagher T, Hasan SS. Nat Commun. 2023 Dec 15;14(1):8358. doi: 10.1038/s41467-023-44076-3. PubMed 38102143.
Backbone
  Vector backbone: pcDNA3.1
  Vector type: Mammalian Expression
Growth in bacteria
  Bacterial resistance: Ampicillin, 100 μg/mL
  Growth temperature: 37°C
  Growth strain: DH5alpha
  Copy number: Unknown
Gene/Insert
  Gene/Insert name: SARS-CoV-2 spike protein (1273 residues)-wild type (alt name: Wild-Type Spike)
  Entrez Gene: S (a.k.a. GU280_gp02, spike glycoprotein)
  Cloning method: Ligation Independent Cloning
  Sequencing primers: 5′ CMV-F
Terms and licenses: Academic/Nonprofit Terms; Industry Terms: Not Available to Industry
How to cite: SSH-pcDNA3.1-SSH-SARS-CoV-2-S-WT was a gift from Syed Saif Hasan (Addgene plasmid # 218460 ; http://n2t.net/addgene:218460 ; RRID:Addgene_218460)
